Addgene plasmid #20950: pGL2-AN
Depositing lab: William Kaelin. Depositing organization: Dana-Farber Cancer Institute. Publication: Transcription of the E2F-1 gene is rendered cell cycle dependent by E2F DNA-binding sites within its promoter. Neuman E, Flemington EK, Sellers WR, Kaelin WG. Mol Cell Biol. 1994 Oct . 14(10):6607-15. PubMed 7935380.
Backbone
  Vector backbone: pGl2-basic
  Backbone manufacturer: Promega
  Backbone size w/o insert (bp): 5533
  Vector type: Mammalian Expression, Luciferase
Growth in bacteria
  Bacterial resistance: Ampicillin, 100 μg/mL
  Growth temperature: 37°C
  Growth strain: DH5alpha
  Growth instructions: DH5alpha
  Copy number: High Copy
Gene/Insert
  Gene/Insert name: E2F-1 promoter, genomic fragment (alt name: E2F1)
  Species: H. sapiens (human)
  Insert size (bp): 273
  Mutation: wt human E2F-1 promoter sequence
  Entrez Gene: E2F1 (a.k.a. E2F-1, RBAP1, RBBP3, RBP3)
  Cloning method: Restriction Enzyme; 5′ cloning site Kpn I (not destroyed); 3′ cloning site Nco I (destroyed during cloning)
  Sequencing primers: 5′ GLprimer1; 3′ GLprimer2
Terms and licenses: Academic/Nonprofit Terms; Industry Terms: Not Available to Industry
How to cite: pGL2-AN was a gift from William Kaelin (Addgene plasmid # 20950 ; http://n2t.net/addgene:20950 ; RRID:Addgene_20950)
