[The description below was written by a language model from this plasmid's Addgene catalogue record and pLannotate feature annotations shown in this document.]
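Description:
pGL2-AN is a luciferase reporter plasmid built on the promoterless pGL2-Basic backbone, in which a 273 bp wild-type genomic fragment of the human E2F-1 (E2F1) promoter has been placed upstream of the firefly (Photinus pyralis) luciferase coding sequence. The fragment was inserted by restriction cloning between a KpnI site, which is retained, and an NcoI site, which was destroyed in the process. Because the backbone supplies no promoter of its own, luciferase output in transfected mammalian cells reflects the transcriptional activity of the inserted E2F-1 sequence. The promoter fragment is not annotated in the feature table, but the unannotated region preceding the luciferase open reading frame is consistent with its position.

Downstream of luciferase, the annotations show the SV40 small t antigen intron and an SV40 late-region segment ending in a polyadenylation signal, which provide splicing and 3′ end processing for the reporter transcript. The short hits to small t, large T, the SV40 NLS, CmR, TcR and lacZα are partial remnants of the vector's construction rather than functional genes. A second SV40 poly(A) signal lies just upstream of the cloning region, where it serves to terminate spurious read-through transcription from the backbone and so lower background. The plasmid is maintained in E. coli at high copy through a ColE1/pUC-type origin with ampicillin selection via β-lactamase, and it carries an f1 origin for single-stranded DNA production. There is no mammalian selection marker, so it is suited to transient transfection assays. The associated work used it to study cell-cycle-dependent transcription of E2F-1 and the role of E2F binding sites within its promoter, with this construct serving as the wild-type reference.
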