Features (pLannotate 1.2.2; 14 found; start..end, strand, type, name):
    324..1973    +  CDS            LUCI_PHOPY: Experimental evidence at protein level: Swiss-Prot protein existence level 1. Produces green light with a wavelength of 562 nm. From Photinus pyralis (Common eastern firefly) (Lampyris pyralis).
   2021..2051    +  CDS            CmR (fragment): chloramphenicol acetyltransferase confers resistance to chloramphenicol
   2141..2215    +  CDS            small t antigen (fragment): SV40 (simian virus 40) small t antigen
   2217..2282    +  intron         small t intron: SV40 (simian virus 40) small t antigen intron
   2412..2432    +  CDS            SV40 NLS: nuclear localization signal of SV40 (simian virus 40) large T antigen
   2751..2834    +  CDS            large T antigen (fragment): large T antigen from SV40 (simian virus 40)
   2857..2991    +  polyA_signal   SV40 poly(A) signal: SV40 polyadenylation signal
   2992..3124    +  CDS            TcR (fragment): tetracycline efflux protein; tet; confers resistance to tetracycline
   3304..3892    -  rep_origin     ori: high-copy-number ColE1/pMB1/pBR322/pUC origin of replication
   4063..4923    -  CDS            AmpR: β-lactamase; bla; confers resistance to ampicillin, carbenicillin, and related antibiotics
   4924..5028    -  promoter       AmpR promoter: bla
   5055..5483    +  rep_origin     f1 ori (sequence partly withheld): f1 bacteriophage origin of replication; arrow indicates direction of (+) strand synthesis
   5515..5582    -  CDS            lacZα (fragment): LacZα fragment of β-galactosidase; lacZ fragment
   5700..5821    +  polyA_signal   SV40 poly(A) signal: SV40 polyadenylation signal
>Addgene plasmid #20950 | pGL2-AN | addgene full sequence | sequence record 246573 | Addgene NGS Result
CCCGGGAGGTACCATCCGGACAAAGCCTGCGCGCGCCCCGCCCCGCCATTGGCCGTACCGCCCCGCGCCG
CCGCCCCATCTCGCCCCTCGCCGCCGGGTCCGGCGCGTTAAAGCCAATAGGAACCGCCGCCGTTGTTCCC
GTCACGGCCGGGGCAGCCAATTGTGGCGGCGCTCGGCGGCTCGTGGCTCTTTCGCGGCAAAAAGGATTTG
GCGCGTAAAAGTGGCCGGGACTTTGCAGGCAGCGGCGGCCGGGGGCGGAGCGGGATCGAGCCCTCGATGA
TATCAGATCTAAGTAAGCTTGGCATTCCGGTACTGTTGGTAAAATGGAAGACGCCAAAAACATAAAGAAA
GGCCCGGCGCCATTCTATCCTCTAGAGGATGGAACCGCTGGAGAGCAACTGCATAAGGCTATGAAGAGAT
ACGCCCTGGTTCCTGGAACAATTGCTTTTACAGATGCACATATCGAGGTGAACATCACGTACGCGGAATA
CTTCGAAATGTCCGTTCGGTTGGCAGAAGCTATGAAACGATATGGGCTGAATACAAATCACAGAATCGTC
GTATGCAGTGAAAACTCTCTTCAATTCTTTATGCCGGTGTTGGGCGCGTTATTTATCGGAGTTGCAGTTG
CGCCCGCGAACGACATTTATAATGAACGTGAATTGCTCAACAGTATGAACATTTCGCAGCCTACCGTAGT
GTTTGTTTCCAAAAAGGGGTTGCAAAAAATTTTGAACGTGCAAAAAAAATTACCAATAATCCAGAAAATT
ATTATCATGGATTCTAAAACGGATTACCAGGGATTTCAGTCGATGTACACGTTCGTCACATCTCATCTAC
CTCCCGGTTTTAATGAATACGATTTTGTACCAGAGTCCTTTGATCGTGACAAAACAATTGCACTGATAAT
GAATTCCTCTGGATCTACTGGGTTACCTAAGGGTGTGGCCCTTCCGCATAGAACTGCCTGCGTCAGATTC
TCGCATGCCAGAGATCCTATTTTTGGCAATCAAATCATTCCGGATACTGCGATTTTAAGTGTTGTTCCAT
TCCATCACGGTTTTGGAATGTTTACTACACTCGGATATTTGATATGTGGATTTCGAGTCGTCTTAATGTA
TAGATTTGAAGAAGAGCTGTTTTTACGATCCCTTCAGGATTACAAAATTCAAAGTGCGTTGCTAGTACCA
ACCCTATTTTCATTCTTCGCCAAAAGCACTCTGATTGACAAATACGATTTATCTAATTTACACGAAATTG
CTTCTGGGGGCGCACCTCTTTCGAAAGAAGTCGGGGAAGCGGTTGCAAAACGCTTCCATCTTCCAGGGAT
ACGACAAGGATATGGGCTCACTGAGACTACATCAGCTATTCTGATTACACCCGAGGGGGATGATAAACCG
GGCGCGGTCGGTAAAGTTGTTCCATTTTTTGAAGCGAAGGTTGTGGATCTGGATACCGGGAAAACGCTGG
GCGTTAATCAGAGAGGCGAATTATGTGTCAGAGGACCTATGATTATGTCCGGTTATGTAAACAATCCGGA
AGCGACCAACGCCTTGATTGACAAGGATGGATGGCTACATTCTGGAGACATAGCTTACTGGGACGAAGAC
GAACACTTCTTCATAGTTGACCGCTTGAAGTCTTTAATTAAATACAAAGGATATCAGGTGGCCCCCGCTG
AATTGGAATCGATATTGTTACAACACCCCAACATCTTCGACGCGGGCGTGGCAGGTCTTCCCGACGATGA
CGCCGGTGAACTTCCCGCCGCCGTTGTTGTTTTGGAGCACGGAAAGACGATGACGGAAAAAGAGATCGTG
GATTACGTCGCCAGTCAAGTAACAACCGCGAAAAAGTTGCGCGGAGGAGTTGTGTTTGTGGACGAAGTAC
CGAAAGGTCTTACCGGAAAACTCGACGCAAGAAAAATCAGAGAGATCCTCATAAAGGCCAAGAAGGGCGG
AAAGTCCAAATTGTAAAATGTAACTGTATTCAGCGATGACGAAATTCTTAGCTATTGTAATACTGCGATG
AGTGGCAGGGCGGGGCGTAATTTTTTTAAGGCAGTTATTGGTGCCCTTAAACGCCTGGTTGCTACGCCTG
AATAAGTGATAATAAGCGGATGAATGGCAGAAATTCGCCGGATCTTTGTGAAGGAACCTTACTTCTGTGG
TGTGACATAATTGGACAAACTACCTACAGAGATTTAAAGCTCTAAGGTAAATATAAAATTTTTAAGTGTA
TAATGTGTTAAACTACTGATTCTAATTGTTTGTGTATTTTAGATTCCAACCTATGGAACTGATGAATGGG
AGCAGTGGTGGAATGCCTTTAATGAGGAAAACCTGTTTTGCTCAGAAGAAATGCCATCTAGTGATGATGA
GGCTACTGCTGACTCTCAACATTCTACTCCTCCAAAAAAGAAGAGAAAGGTAGAAGACCCCAAGGACTTT
CCTTCAGAATTGCTAAGTTTTTTGAGTCATGCTGTGTTTAGTAATAGAACTCTTGCTTGCTTTGCTATTT
ACACCACAAAGGAAAAAGCTGCACTGCTATACAAGAAAATTATGGAAAAATATTCTGTAACCTTTATAAG
TAGGCATAACAGTTATAATCATAACATACTGTTTTTTCTTACTCCACACAGGCATAGAGTGTCTGCTATT
AATAACTATGCTCAAAAATTGTGTACCTTTAGCTTTTTAATTTGTAAAGGGGTTAATAAGGAATATTTGA
TGTATAGTGCCTTGACTAGAGATCATAATCAGCCATACCACATTTGTAGAGGTTTTACTTGCTTTAAAAA
ACCTCCCACACCTCCCCCTGAACCTGAAACATAAAATGAATGCAATTGTTGTTGTTAACTTGTTTATTGC
AGCTTATAATGGTTACAAATAAAGCAATAGCATCACAAATTTCACAAATAAAGCATTTTTTTCACTGCAT
TCTAGTTGTGGTTTGTCCAAACTCATCAATGTATCTTATCATGTCTGGATCCGTCGACCGATGCCCTTGA
GAGCCTTCAACCCAGTCAGCTCCTTCCGGTGGGCGCGGGGCATGACTATCGTCGCCGCACTTATGACTGT
CTTCTTTATCATGCAACTCGTAGGACAGGTGCCGGCAGCGCTCTTCCGCTTCCTCGCTCACTGACTCGCT
GCGCTCGGTCGTTCGGCTGCGGCGAGCGGTATCAGCTCACTCAAAGGCGGTAATACGGTTATCCACAGAA
TCAGGGGATAACGCAGGAAAGAACATGTGAGCAAAAGGCCAGCAAAAGGCCAGGAACCGTAAAAAGGCCG
CGTTGCTGGCGTTTTTCCATAGGCTCCGCCCCCCTGACGAGCATCACAAAAATCGACGCTCAAGTCAGAG
GTGGCGAAACCCGACAGGACTATAAAGATACCAGGCGTTTCCCCCTGGAAGCTCCCTCGTGCGCTCTCCT
GTTCCGACCCTGCCGCTTACCGGATACCTGTCCGCCTTTCTCCCTTCGGGAAGCGTGGCGCTTTCTCATA
GCTCACGCTGTAGGTATCTCAGTTCGGTGTAGGTCGTTCGCTCCAAGCTGGGCTGTGTGCACGAACCCCC
CGTTCAGCCCGACCGCTGCGCCTTATCCGGTAACTATCGTCTTGAGTCCAACCCGGTAAGACACGACTTA
TCGCCACTGGCAGCAGCCACTGGTAACAGGATTAGCAGAGCGAGGTATGTAGGCGGTGCTACAGAGTTCT
TGAAGTGGTGGCCTAACTACGGCTACACTAGAAGAACAGTATTTGGTATCTGCGCTCTGCTGAAGCCAGT
TACCTTCGGAAAAAGAGTTGGTAGCTCTTGATCCGGCAAACAAACCACCGCTGGTAGCGGTGGTTTTTTT
GTTTGCAAGCAGCAGATTACGCGCAGAAAAAAAGGATCTCAAGAAGATCCTTTGATCTTTTCTACGGGGT
CTGACGCTCAGTGGAACGAAAACTCACGTTAAGGGATTTTGGTCATGAGATTATCAAAAAGGATCTTCAC
CTAGATCCTTTTAAATTAAAAATGAAGTTTTAAATCAATCTAAAGTATATATGAGTAAACTTGGTCTGAC
AGTTACCAATGCTTAATCAGTGAGGCACCTATCTCAGCGATCTGTCTATTTCGTTCATCCATAGTTGCCT
GACTCCCCGTCGTGTAGATAACTACGATACGGGAGGGCTTACCATCTGGCCCCAGTGCTGCAATGATACC
GCGAGACCCACGCTCACCGGCTCCAGATTTATCAGCAATAAACCAGCCAGCCGGAAGGGCCGAGCGCAGA
AGTGGTCCTGCAACTTTATCCGCCTCCATCCAGTCTATTAATTGTTGCCGGGAAGCTAGAGTAAGTAGTT
CGCCAGTTAATAGTTTGCGCAACGTTGTTGCCATTGCTACAGGCATCGTGGTGTCACGCTCGTCGTTTGG
TATGGCTTCATTCAGCTCCGGTTCCCAACGATCAAGGCGAGTTACATGATCCCCCATGTTGTGCAAAAAA
GCGGTTAGCTCCTTCGGTCCTCCGATCGTTGTCAGAAGTAAGTTGGCCGCAGTGTTATCACTCATGGTTA
TGGCAGCACTGCATAATTCTCTTACTGTCATGCCATCCGTAAGATGCTTTTCTGTGACTGGTGAGTACTC
AACCAAGTCATTCTGAGAATAGTGTATGCGGCGACCGAGTTGCTCTTGCCCGGCGTCAATACGGGATAAT
ACCGCGCCACATAGCAGAACTTTAAAAGTGCTCATCATTGGAAAACGTTCTTCGGGGCGAAAACTCTCAA
GGATCTTACCGCTGTTGAGATCCAGTTCGATGTAACCCACTCGTGCACCCAACTGATCTTCAGCATCTTT
TACTTTCACCAGCGTTTCTGGGTGAGCAAAAACAGGAAGGCAAAATGCCGCAAAAAAGGGAATAAGGGCG
ACACGGAAATGTTGAATACTCATACTCTTCCTTTTTCAATATTATTGAAGCATTTATCAGGGTTATTGTC
TCATGAGCGGATACATATTTGAATGTATTTAGAAAAATAAACAAATAGGGGTTCCGCGCACATTTCCCCG
AAAAGTGCCACCTG
[124 nt withheld, positions 5055-5178]
C
[91 nt withheld, positions 5180-5270]
A
[49 nt withheld, positions 5272-5320]
CCTTTGACGTTGGAGTCCACGTTCTTT
[37 nt withheld, positions 5348-5384]
ACCCTATCTCGGTCTATTCTTTTGATTTATAAGGGATTTTGCCGATTTCGGCCTATTGGTTAAAAAATGA
GCTGATTTAACAAAAATTTAACGCGAATTTTAACAAAATATTAACGCTTACAATTTGCCATTCGCCATTC
AGGCTGCGCAACTGTTGGGAAGGGCGATCGGTGCGGGCCTCTTCGCTATTACGCCAGCCCAAGCTACCAT
GATAAGTAAGTAATATTAAGGTACGTGGAGGTTTTACTTGCTTTAAAAAACCTCCCACACCTCCCCCTGA
ACCTGAAACATAAAATGAATGCAATTGTTGTTGTTAACTTGTTTATTGCAGCTTATAATGGTTACAAATA
AAGCAATAGCATCACAAATTTCACAAATAAAGCATTTTTTTCACTGCATTCTAGTTGTGGTTTGTCCAAA
CTCATCAATGTATCTTATGGTACTGTAACTGAGCTAACATAA
