>Addgene plasmid #20950 | pGL2-AN | addgene partial sequence | sequence record 27188 | 20950 with LucNrev
TGGCGCCGGGCCTTTCTTTATGTTTTTGGCGTCTTCCATTTTACCAACAGTACCGGAATGCCAAGCTTAC
TTAGATCTGATATCATCGAGGGCTCGATCCCGCTCCGCCCCCGGCCGCCGCTGCCTGCAAAGTCCCGGCC
ACTTTTACGCGCCAAATCCTTTTTGCCGCGAAAGAGCCACGAGCCGCCGAGCGCCGCCACAATTGGCTGC
CCCGGCCGTGACGGGAACAACGGCGGCGGTTCCTATTGGCTTTAACGCGCCGGACCCGGCGGCGAGGGGC
GAGATGGGGCGGCGGCGCGGGGCGGTACGGCCAATGGCGGGGCGGGGCGCGCGCAGGCTTTGTCCGGATG
GTACCTCCCGGGTTATGTTAGCTCAGTTACAGTACCATAAGATACATTGATGAGTTTGGACAAACCACAA
CTAGAATGCAGTGAAAAAAATGCTTTATTTGTGAAATTTGTGATGCTATTGCTTTATTTGTAACCATTAT
AAGCTGCAATAAACAAGTTAACAACAACAATTGCATTCATTTTATGTTTCAGGTTCAGGGGGAGGTGTGG
GAGGTTTTTTAAAGCAAGTAAAACCTCCACGTACCTTAATATTACTTACTTATCATGGTAGCTTGGGCTG
GCGTAATAGCGAAGAGGCCCGCACCGATCGCCCTTCCCAACAGTTGCGCAGCCCTGAATGGCGAATGGCA
AATTGTAAGCGTTAATATTTTGTTAAAATTCGCGTTAATTTTGGTTAATCAGCTCATTTTTAAC
